Addgene plasmid #37473: pBAD-D4
Depositing lab: Amy Palmer & Roger Tsien. Depositing organization: University of California, San Diego (UCSD). Publication: Ca2+ indicators based on computationally redesigned calmodulin-peptide pairs. Palmer AE, Giacomello M, Kortemme T, Hires SA, Lev-Ram V, Baker D, Tsien RY. Chem Biol. 2006 May;13(5):521-30. 10.1016/j.chembiol.2006.03.007 PubMed 16720273.
Backbone
  Vector backbone: pBAD
  Backbone manufacturer: Invitrogen
  Backbone size w/o insert (bp): 4000
  Total vector size (bp): 6000
  Modifications to backbone: Before BamHI site in pBAD there is the His tag of pRSETB
  Vector type: Bacterial Expression
Growth in bacteria
  Bacterial resistance: Ampicillin, 100 μg/mL
  Growth temperature: 37°C
  Growth strain: Top10
  Copy number: Low Copy
Gene/Insert
  Gene/Insert name: D4 second generation cameleon (calcium sensor) (alt name: D family cameleon)
  Species: Synthetic
  Insert size (bp): 1950
  Promoter: Ara
  Cloning method: Restriction Enzyme; 5′ cloning site BamHI (not destroyed); 3′ cloning site EcoRI (not destroyed)
  Sequencing primers: 5′ pBAD Forward; 3′ pBAD Reverse
Resource information
  A portion of this plasmid was derived from a plasmid made by: Constructed by Amy Palmer in the lab of Roger Tsien
Terms and licenses: Academic/Nonprofit Terms; Industry Terms: Not Available to Industry
Depositor comments: Genetically encoded, ratiometric, calcium biosensor that contains enhanced CFP and citrine. D4 does not bind wild-type calmodulin. It has a Kd' of 195 microM. See also Palmer & Tsien (2006) Nature Protocols.
How to cite: pBAD-D4 was a gift from Amy Palmer & Roger Tsien (Addgene plasmid # 37473 ; http://n2t.net/addgene:37473 ; RRID:Addgene_37473)
