[The description below was written by a language model from this plasmid's Addgene catalogue record.]
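Description:
pBAD-D4 is a bacterial expression plasmid built on the Invitrogen pBAD backbone (about 4 kb, roughly 6 kb in total with the insert) for arabinose-inducible production of the D4 cameleon, a second-generation genetically encoded calcium sensor. It is maintained in E. coli as a low-copy plasmid under ampicillin selection. No feature table accompanies the record, so the origin of replication and other backbone elements are not itemised. The backbone has been modified so that the His tag from pRSETB lies just upstream of the BamHI site. As a result, the sensor cloned between BamHI and EcoRI (both sites retained) should be expressed with an N-terminal polyhistidine tag suitable for metal-affinity purification.

The insert is a synthetic open reading frame of about 1.95 kb driven by the Ara (araBAD) promoter, which allows expression to be switched on and titrated with arabinose. D4 belongs to the "D family" of cameleons, ratiometric FRET biosensors in which enhanced CFP and citrine serve as the donor and acceptor fluorescent proteins. According to the associated publication, the calcium-sensing portion is a computationally redesigned calmodulin–peptide pair. Calcium binding alters energy transfer between the two fluorophores, giving a ratio-based readout. The depositor notes that D4 does not bind wild-type calmodulin, which limits cross-talk with endogenous calmodulin. It also reports an apparent Kd' of 195 µM, a low affinity suited to reporting high calcium concentrations. As a bacterial expression construct, this plasmid is most plausibly used to produce recombinant sensor protein for purification and in vitro characterisation or calibration, although the record does not state a specific application.
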