>Addgene plasmid #37473 | pBAD-D4 | depositor partial sequence | sequence record 47259 | Insert
GGATCCCATGGTGAGCAAGGGCGAGGAGCTGTTCACCGGGGTGGTGCCCATCCTGGTCGAGCTGGACGGC
GACGTAAACGGCCACAGGTTCAGCGTGTCCGGCGAGGGCGAGGGCGATGCCACCTACGGCAAGCTGACCC
TGAAGTTCATCTGCACCACCGGCAAGCTGCCCGTGCCCTGGCCCACCCTCGTGACCACCCTGACCTGGGG
CGTGCAGTGCTTCAGCCGCTACCCCGACCACATGAAGCAGCACGACTTCTTCAAGTCCGCCATGCCCGAA
GGCTACGTCCAGGAGCGTACCATCTTCTTCAAGGACGACGGCAACTACAAGACCCGCGCCGAGGTGAAGT
TCGAGGGCGACACCCTGGTGAACCGCATCGAGCTGAAGGGCATCGACTTCAAGGAGGACGGCAACATCCT
GGGGCACAAGCTGGAGTACAACTACATCAGCCACAACGTCTATATCACCGCCGACAAGCAGAAGAACGGC
ATCAAGGCCCACTTCAAGATCCGCCACAACATCGAGGACGGCAGCGTGCAGCTCGCCGACCACTACCAGC
AGAACACCCCCATCGGCGACGGCCCCGTGCTGCTGCCCGACAACCACTACCTGAGCACCCAGTCCGCCCT
GAGCAAAGACCCCAACGAGAAGCGCGATCACATGGTCCTGCTGGAGTTCGTGACCGCCGCCCGCATGCAT
GACCAACTGACAGAAGAGCAGATTGCAGAGTTCAAAGAAGCCTTCTCATTATTCGACAAGGATGGGGACG
GCACCATCACCACAAAGGAACTTGGCACCGTTATGAGGTCGCTTGGACAAAACCCAACGGAAGCAGAATT
GCAGGATATGATCAATGAAGTCGATGCTGATGGCAATGGAACGATTTACTTTCCTGAATTTCTTACTATG
ATGGCTAGAAAAATGAAGGACACAGACAGCGAAGAGGAAATCCGAGAAGCATTCCGTGTTGCTGACAAGG
ATGGGAACGGCTACATCAGCGCTGCTGAATTACGTCACGCCATGACAAACATCGGGGAGAAGTTAACAGA
TGAAGAAGTTGATGAAATGATAAGGGAAGCAGATATCGATGGTGATGGCCAAGTAAACTATGAAGAGTTT
GTACAAATGATGACAGCAAAGGGGGGGAAGAGGCGCTGGCAGAAAACAGGCCATGCTTGGCGAGCAATAG
GAAGACTGAAGAAGATCTCCAGCTCCGGGGCACTGGAGCTCATGGTGAGCAAGGGCGAGGAGCTGTTCAC
CGGGGTGGTGCCCATCCTGGTCGAGCTGGACGGCGACGTAAACGGCCACAAGTTCAGCGTGTCCGGCGAG
GGCGAGGGCGATGCCACCTACGGCAAGCTGACCCTGAAGTTCATCTGCACCACCGGCAAGCTGCCCGTGC
CCTGGCCCACCCTCGTGACCACCTTCGGCTACGGCCTGATGTGCTTCGCCCGCTACCCCGACCACATGAA
GCAGCACGACTTCTTCAAGTCCGCCATGCCCGAAGGCTACGTCCAGGAGCGCACCATCTTCTTCAAGGAC
GACGGCAACTACAAGACCCGCGCCGAGGTGAAGTTCGAGGGCGACACCCTGGTGAACCGCATCGAGCTGA
AGGGCATCGACTTCAAGGAGGACGGCAACATCCTGGGGCACAAGCTGGAGTACAACTACAACAGCCACAA
CGTCTATATCATGGCCGACAAGCAGAAGAACGGCATCAAGGTGAACTTCAAGATCCGCCACAACATCGAG
GACGGCAGCGTGCAGCTCGCCGACCACTACCAGCAGAACACCCCCATCGGCGACGGCCCCGTGCTGCTGC
CCGACAACCACTACCTGAGCTACCAGTCCGCCCTGAGCAAAGACCCCAACGAGAAGCGCGATCACATGGT
CCTGCTGGAGTTCGTGACCGCCGCCGGGATCACTCTCGGCATGGACGAGCTATACAAGTAAGAATTC
