>Addgene plasmid #37473 | pBAD-D4 | addgene partial sequence | sequence record 48232 | pBAD-F 5'-ATGCCATAGCATTTTTATCC-3'
TTTTTATCGCAACTCTCTACTGTTTCTCCATACCCGTTTTTTTGGGCTAGAAATAATTTTGTTTAACTTT
AAGAAGGAGATATACATATGCGGGGTTCTCATCATCATCATCATCATGGTATGGCTAGCATGACTGGTGG
ACAGCAAATGGGTCGGGATCTGTACGACGATGACGATAAGGATCCCATGGTGAGCAAGGGCGAGGAGCTG
TTCACCGGGGTGGTGCCCATCCTGGTCGAGCTGGACGGCGACGTAAACGGCCACAGGTTCAGCGTGTCCG
GCGAGGGCGAGGGCGATGCCACCTACGGCAAGCTGACCCTGAAGTTCATCTGCACCACCGGCAAGCTGCC
CGTGCCCTGGCCCACCCTCGTGACCACCCTGACCTGGGGCGTGCAGTGCTTCAGCCGCTACCCCGACCAC
ATGAAGCAGCACGACTTCTTCAAGTCCGCCATGCCCGAAGGCTACGTCCAGGAGCGTACCATCTTCTTCA
AGGACGACGGCAACTACAAGACCCGCGCCGAGGTGAAGTTCGAGGGCGACACCCTGGTGAACCGCATCGA
GCTGAAGGGCATCGACTTCAAGGAGGACGGCAACATCCTGGGGCACAAGCTGGAGTACAACTACATCAGC
CACAACGTCTATATCACCGCCGACAAGCAGAAGAACGGCATCAAGGCCCACTTCAAGATCCGCCACAACA
TCGAGGACGGCAGCGTGCAGCTCGCCGACCACTACCAGCAGAACACCCCCATCGGCGACGGCCCCGTGCT
GCTGCCCGACAACCACTACCTGAGCACCCAGTCCGCCCTGAGCAAAGACCCCAACGAGAAGCGCGAT
