>Addgene plasmid #37473 | pBAD-D4 | addgene partial sequence | sequence record 49323 | pBAD-R 5'-GATTTAATCTGTATCAGG-3'
CTTGTGATCGCGCTTCTCGTTGGGGTCTTTGCTCAGGGCGGACTGGTAGCTCAGGTAGTGGTTGTCGGGC
AGCAGCACGGGGCCGTCGCCGATGGGGGTGTTCTGCTGGTAGTGGTCGGCGAGCTGCACGCTGCCGTCCT
CGATGTTGTGGCGGATCTTGAAGTTCACCTTGATGCCGTTCTTCTGCTTGTCGGCCATGATATAGACGTT
GTGGCTGTTGTAGTTGTACTCCAGCTTGTGCCCCAGGATGTTGCCGTCCTCCTTGAAGTCGATGCCCTTC
AGCTCGATGCGGTTCACCAGGGTGTCGCCCTCGAACTTCACCTCGGCGCGGGTCTTGTAGTTGCCGTCGT
CCTTGAAGAAGATGGTGCGCTCCTGGACGTAGCCTTCGGGCATGGCGGACTTGAAGAAGTCGTGCTGCTT
CATGTGGTCGGGGTAGCGGGCGAAGCACATCAGGCCGTAGCCGAAGGTGGTCACGAGGGTGGGCCAGGGC
ACGGGCAGCTTGCCGGTGGTGCAGATGAACTTCAGGGTCAGCTTGCCGTAGGTGGCATCGCCCTCGCCCT
CGCCGGACACGCTGAACTTGTGGCCGTTTACGTCGCCGTCCAGCTCGACCAGGATGGGCACCACCCCGGT
GAACAGCTCCTCGCCCTTGCTCACCATGAGCTCCAGTGCCCCGGAGCTGGAGATCTTCTTCAGTCTTCCT
